Addgene plasmid #129770: KSP_K560GFP
Purpose: Expresses Xenopus Kinesin-5 KSP head and neck linker, dimerized through kinesin-1 neck-coil and coil-1 to 560 and GFP tagged
Depositing lab: William Hancock. Depositing organization: Pennsylvania State University.
Backbone
  Vector backbone: pET
  Vector type: Bacterial Expression
Growth in bacteria
  Bacterial resistance: Ampicillin, 100 μg/mL
  Growth temperature: 37°C
  Growth strain: DH5alpha
  Growth instructions: Depositing lab uses BL21(DE3) for protein expression.
  Copy number: Low Copy
Gene/Insert
  Gene/Insert name: KSP (alt names: kinesin-5; Eg5)
  Species: X. laevis (frog)
  Mutation: Truncation at 367, fused to kinesin-1 starting Ala345
  Entrez Gene: kif11.L (a.k.a. XELAEV_18034598mg, Cos2, Costal2, XLEg5K2, eg5, hksp, kif11, kif11-a, kif11-b, kif11a, knsl1, trip5)
  Tag / fusion protein: GFP and His6 (C terminal on backbone)
  Cloning method: Unknown
Terms and licenses: Academic/Nonprofit Terms; Industry Terms: Not Available to Industry
How to cite: KSP_K560GFP was a gift from William Hancock (Addgene plasmid # 129770 ; http://n2t.net/addgene:129770 ; RRID:Addgene_129770)
