[The description below was written by a language model from this plasmid's Addgene catalogue record and pLannotate feature annotations shown in this document.]
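Description:
KSP_K560GFP is a pET-based bacterial expression plasmid of about 6.1 kb that produces a chimeric kinesin motor protein. It carries a pBR322-type origin together with the bom region and the rop gene, consistent with its listing as low copy, plus an f1 phage origin. Selection is through the β-lactamase gene, which confers ampicillin resistance. Expression is driven by a T7 promoter followed by the phage T7 gene 10 ribosome binding site and ends at a T7 terminator, so it requires a host that supplies T7 RNA polymerase. The record notes that the depositing lab uses BL21(DE3) for protein production.

The open reading frame encodes the Xenopus laevis kinesin-5 (KSP/Eg5, kif11) motor head and neck linker, truncated at residue 367. This is fused to kinesin-1 sequence beginning at Ala345 and running through the neck-coil and coil-1 to residue 560. The kinesin-1 coiled-coil dimerizes the kinesin-5 heads, giving a stable two-headed motor rather than the native tetrameric arrangement. EGFP follows at the C terminus for fluorescence detection, and a polyhistidine tag after it allows metal-affinity purification.

The automated annotation labels the whole motor region as a fragment of Drosophila kinesin heavy chain. That suggests a fly origin for the kinesin-1 portion, although the catalogue fields do not state its species, and the Xenopus head is probably included in this call through motor-domain homology. The small capTEV, SET1 and YPB1 hits look like partial matches to tag, linker and backbone sequences rather than intended functional elements. The record does not spell out applications, but the design suits purifying a fluorescent dimeric motor for in vitro studies of kinesin-5 motility.
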