Features (pLannotate 1.2.2; 15 found; start..end, strand, type, name):
     41..1747    +  CDS            Khc (fragment): KINH_DROME - Also known as kin. Experimental evidence at protein level: Swiss-Prot protein existence level 1. Kinesin is a microtubule-associated force-producing protein that may play a role in organelle transport. Milt and Miro form an essential protein complex that links Khc to mitochondria for light chain-independent, anterograde transport of mitochondria. From Drosophila melanogaster (Fruit fly).
   1802..2518    +  CDS            EGFP: EGFP is a basic (constitutively fluorescent) green fluorescent protein published in 1996, derived from Aequorea victoria. It is reported to be a rapidly-maturing weak dimer with moderate acid sensitivity.
   2528..2544    +  CDS            capTEV™ (fragment): composite tag for in vivo biotinylation, TEV protease cleavage, and 6xHis tagging
   2568..2585    +  CDS            9xHis (fragment): 9xHis affinity tag
   2595..2644    +  CDS            SET1 (fragment): solubility-enhancement tag derived from T7 phage gene 10B
   2652..2699    +  terminator     T7 terminator: transcription terminator for bacteriophage T7 RNA polymerase
   2736..3164    +  rep_origin     f1 ori (sequence partly withheld): f1 bacteriophage origin of replication; arrow indicates direction of (+) strand synthesis
   3217..3321    +  promoter       AmpR promoter: bla
   3322..4182    +  CDS            AmpR: β-lactamase; bla; confers resistance to ampicillin, carbenicillin, and related antibiotics
   4353..4941    +  rep_origin     ori: high-copy-number ColE1/pMB1/pBR322/pUC origin of replication
   5127..5266    -  misc_feature   bom: basis of mobility region from pBR322
   5368..5559    -  CDS            rop: Rop protein, which maintains plasmids at low copy number; rop
   5576..5956    +  CDS            YPB1_ECOLX: Protein predicted: Swiss-Prot protein existence level 4. From Escherichia coli.
   6068..6086    +  promoter       T7 promoter: promoter for bacteriophage T7 RNA polymerase
   6118..6140    +  RBS            RBS: efficient ribosome binding site from bacteriophage T7 gene 10 (Olins and Rangwala, 1989)
>Addgene plasmid #129770 | KSP_K560GFP | addgene full sequence | sequence record 263613 | Addgene NGS Result
TATACATATGGCCAGCAAGAAGGAGGACAAAGGGAAAAACATCCAGGTTGTGGTCCGATGCCGGCCCTTC
AATCAGTTGGAACGCAAGGCGAGCTCTCACTCTGTGTTGGAATGTGATTCTCAGAGGAAAGAAGTCTATG
TTCGGACCGGAGGAATAAACGACAAACTGGGAAAGAAAACCTATACATTTGACATGGTGTTTGGGCCTGC
AGCCAAGCAAATTGATGTGTACAGAAGCGTTGTGTGCCCCATCTTGGATGAAGTTATTATGGGATATAAC
TGCACAATCTTTGCGTATGGGCAGACTGGCACAGGCAAGACCTTTACTATGGAAGGGGAAAGATCATCAG
ATGAAGAGTTTACCTGGGAACAGGACCCTCTGGCAGGAATTATTCCTCGAACGCTGCATCAGATATTTGA
GAAGCTCTCTGAGAACGGCACAGAGTTTTCGGTGAAAGTCTCTCTCCTGGAAATCTACAACGAAGAACTC
TTTGATCTGTTAAGCCCATCTCCCGATGTTGGGGAAAGGCTGCAAATGTTCGATGATCCTCGGAACAAAA
GAGGAGTCATTATCAAAGGGCTGGAGGAGATATCTGTGCATAACAAGGATGAGGTGTACCATATATTGGA
GAGAGGTGCAGCCAGGAGGAAAACTGCTTCTACTCTGATGAATGCATACTCCAGTCGATCCCATTCCGTG
TTCGCGGTCACCATTCACATGAAAGAAACTACTGTTGATGGAGAAGAGCTTGTGAAGATCGGGAAGCTGA
ACTTGGTGGATCTGGCGGGAAGTGAAAATATTGGTCGTTCTGGAGCTGTGGACAAAAGAGCACGCGAAGC
TGGAAATATCAACCAATCCCTGCTCACCTTGGGCAGGGTAATAACTGCTCTGGTGGAGAGAACTCCTCAT
ATTCCATACAGAGAATCCAAACTCACAAGGATCCTGCAGGATTCTCTTGGAGGGAGGACAAAAACCTCTA
TCATTGCAACAGTGTCACCTGCATCCATTAATCTGGAGGAAACTGTGAGCACTTTGGACTATGCCAACAG
AGCAAAGAGTATTATGAATAAGCCAGAGGTTAACCAGAAACTTACAAAGAAGGCGCTAGCCGAGGAATGG
AAGCGACGCTATGAAAAGGAGAAGGAAAAGAACGCCCGACTAAAGGGTAAGGTGGAGAAGCTTGAGATCG
AGCTTGCGCGCTGGAGAGCGGGTGAAACTGTTAAGGCGGAGGAGCAAATCAACATGGAGGATCTCATGGA
GGCAAGCACGCCCAACCTGGAAGTGGAGGCAGCACAGACGGCGGCGGCCGAGGCCGCTTTGGCCGCCCAG
CGAACGGCTCTCGCCAATATGTCCGCATCGGTTGCCGTGAACGAGCAGGCCAGGCTGGCTACAGAGTGCG
AGCGTCTCTACCAGCAGCTGGACGACAAGGATGAGGAGATCAATCAGCAGAGCCAGTACGCCGAGCAGCT
CAAGGAGCAGGTGATGGAGCAGGAGGAACTCATCGCTAACGCTCGGCGTGAGTATGAGACTTTGCAGTCG
GAGATGGCGCGAATTCAACAGGAGAACGAGTCCGCCAAGGAAGAGGTTAAGGAGGTGCTCCAAGCTCTCG
AAGAGCTGACTGTAAACTACGACCAGAAATCCCAGGAGATCGATAACAAGAACAAGGATATCGATGCCCT
CAACGAGGAGCTGCAGCAGAAGCAGTCTGTGTTCAACGCCGCCTCCACAGAGCTACAGCAGCTCAAGATG
CTTGTTCCGCGTGGGCCCGTGCACCGCCTAGGGGATCCACCGGTCGCCACCATGGTGAGCAAGGGCGAGG
AGCTGTTCACCGGGGTGGTGCCCATCCTGGTCGAGCTGGACGGCGACGTAAACGGCCACAAGTTCAGCGT
GTCCGGCGAGGGCGAGGGCGATGCCACCTACGGCAAGCTGACCCTGAAGTTCATCTGCACCACCGGCAAG
CTGCCCGTGCCCTGGCCCACCCTCGTGACCACCCTGACCTACGGCGTGCAGTGCTTCAGCCGCTACCCCG
ACCACATGAAGCAGCACGACTTCTTCAAGTCCGCCATGCCCGAAGGCTACGTCCAGGAGCGCACCATCTT
CTTCAAGGACGACGGCAACTACAAGACCCGCGCCGAGGTGAAGTTCGAGGGCGACACCCTGGTGAACCGC
ATCGAGCTGAAGGGCATCGACTTCAAGGAGGACGGCAACATCCTGGGGCACAAGCTGGAGTACAACTACA
ACAGCCACAACGTCTATATCATGGCCGACAAGCAGAAGAACGGCATCAAGGTGAACTTCAAGATCCGCCA
CAACATCGAGGACGGCAGCGTGCAGCTCGCCGACCACTACCAGCAGAACACCCCCATCGGCGACGGCCCC
GTGCTGCTGCCCGACAACCACTACCTGAGCACCCAGTCCGCCCTGAGCAAAGACCCCAACGAGAAGCGCG
ATCACATGGTCCTGCTGGAGTTCGTGACCGCCGCCGGGATCACTCTCGGCATGGACGAGCTGTACAAGCT
CGAGAGCCATCATCATCATCATCACTAAGCGGCCGCACTCGATCGAGCACCACCACCACCACCACTGAGA
TCCGGCTGCTAACAAAGCCCGAAAGGAAGCTGAGTTGGCTGCTGCCACCGCTGAGCAATAACTAGCATAA
CCCCTTGGGGCCTCTAAACGGGTCTTGAGGGGTTTTTTGCTGAAAGGAGGAACTATATCCGGATTGGCGA
ATGGG
[124 nt withheld, positions 2736-2859]
C
[91 nt withheld, positions 2861-2951]
A
[49 nt withheld, positions 2953-3001]
CCTTTGACGTTGGAGTCCACGTTCTTT
[37 nt withheld, positions 3029-3065]
ACCCTATCTCGGTCTATTCTTTTGATTTATAAGGGATTTTGCCGATTTCGGCCTATTGGTTAAAAAATGA
GCTGATTTAACAAAAATTTAACGCGAATTTTAACAAAATATTAACGCTTACAATTTAGGTGGCACTTTTC
GGGGAAATGTGCGCGGAACCCCTATTTGTTTATTTTTCTAAATACATTCAAATATGTATCCGCTCATGAG
ACAATAACCCTGATAAATGCTTCAATAATATTGAAAAAGGAAGAGTATGAGTATTCAACATTTCCGTGTC
GCCCTTATTCCCTTTTTTGCGGCATTTTGCCTTCCTGTTTTTGCTCACCCAGAAACGCTGGTGAAAGTAA
AAGATGCTGAAGATCAGTTGGGTGCACGAGTGGGTTACATCGAACTGGATCTCAACAGCGGTAAGATCCT
TGAGAGTTTTCGCCCCGAAGAACGTTTTCCAATGATGAGCACTTTTAAAGTTCTGCTATGTGGCGCGGTA
TTATCCCGTATTGACGCCGGGCAAGAGCAACTCGGTCGCCGCATACACTATTCTCAGAATGACTTGGTTG
AGTACTCACCAGTCACAGAAAAGCATCTTACGGATGGCATGACAGTAAGAGAATTATGCAGTGCTGCCAT
AACCATGAGTGATAACACTGCGGCCAACTTACTTCTGACAACGATCGGAGGACCGAAGGAGCTAACCGCT
TTTTTGCACAACATGGGGGATCATGTAACTCGCCTTGATCGTTGGGAACCGGAGCTGAATGAAGCCATAC
CAAACGACGAGCGTGACACCACGATGCCTGCAGCAATGGCAACAACGTTGCGCAAACTATTAACTGGCGA
ACTACTTACTCTAGCTTCCCGGCAACAATTAATAGACTGGATGGAGGCGGATAAAGTTGCAGGACCACTT
CTGCGCTCGGCCCTTCCGGCTGGCTGGTTTATTGCTGATAAATCTGGAGCCGGTGAGCGTGGGTCTCGCG
GTATCATTGCAGCACTGGGGCCAGATGGTAAGCCCTCCCGTATCGTAGTTATCTACACGACGGGGAGTCA
GGCAACTATGGATGAACGAAATAGACAGATCGCTGAGATAGGTGCCTCACTGATTAAGCATTGGTAACTG
TCAGACCAAGTTTACTCATATATACTTTAGATTGATTTAAAACTTCATTTTTAATTTAAAAGGATCTAGG
TGAAGATCCTTTTTGATAATCTCATGACCAAAATCCCTTAACGTGAGTTTTCGTTCCACTGAGCGTCAGA
CCCCGTAGAAAAGATCAAAGGATCTTCTTGAGATCCTTTTTTTCTGCGCGTAATCTGCTGCTTGCAAACA
AAAAAACCACCGCTACCAGCGGTGGTTTGTTTGCCGGATCAAGAGCTACCAACTCTTTTTCCGAAGGTAA
CTGGCTTCAGCAGAGCGCAGATACCAAATACTGTCCTTCTAGTGTAGCCGTAGTTAGGCCACCACTTCAA
GAACTCTGTAGCACCGCCTACATACCTCGCTCTGCTAATCCTGTTACCAGTGGCTGCTGCCAGTGGCGAT
AAGTCGTGTCTTACCGGGTTGGACTCAAGACGATAGTTACCGGATAAGGCGCAGCGGTCGGGCTGAACGG
GGGGTTCGTGCACACAGCCCAGCTTGGAGCGAACGACCTACACCGAACTGAGATACCTACAGCGTGAGCT
ATGAGAAAGCGCCACGCTTCCCGAAGGGAGAAAGGCGGACAGGTATCCGGTAAGCGGCAGGGTCGGAACA
GGAGAGCGCACGAGGGAGCTTCCAGGGGGAAACGCCTGGTATCTTTATAGTCCTGTCGGGTTTCGCCACC
TCTGACTTGAGCGTCGATTTTTGTGATGCTCGTCAGGGGGGCGGAGCCTATGGAAAAACGCCAGCAACGC
GGCCTTTTTACGGTTCCTGGCCTTTTGCTGGCCTTTTGCTCACATGTTCTTTCCTGCGTTATCCCCTGAT
TCTGTGGATAACCGTATTACCGCCTTTGAGTGAGCTGATACCGCTCGCCGCAGCCGAACGACCGAGCGCA
GCGAGTCAGTGAGCGAGGAAGCGGAAGAGCGCCTGATGCGGTATTTTCTCCTTACGCATCTGTGCGGTAT
TTCACACCGCAATGGTGCACTCTCAGTACAATCTGCTCTGATGCCGCATAGTTAAGCCAGTATACACTCC
GCTATCGCTACGTGACTGGGTCATGGCTGCGCCCCGACACCCGCCAACACCCGCTGACGCGCCCTGACGG
GCTTGTCTGCTCCCGGCATCCGCTTACAGACAAGCTGTGACCGTCTCCGGGAGCTGCATGTGTCAGAGGT
TTTCACCGTCATCACCGAAACGCGCGAGGCAGCTGCGGTAAAGCTCATCAGCGTGGTCGTGAAGCGATTC
ACAGATGTCTGCCTGTTCATCCGCGTCCAGCTCGTTGAGTTTCTCCAGAAGCGTTAATGTCTGGCTTCTG
ATAAAGCGGGCCATGTTAAGGGCGGTTTTTTCCTGTTTGGTCACTGATGCCTCCGTGTAAGGGGGATTTC
TGTTCATGGGGGTAATGATACCGATGAAACGAGAGAGGATGCTCACGATACGGGTTACTGATGATGAACA
TGCCCGGTTACTGGAACGTTGTGAGGGTAAACAACTGGCGGTATGGATGCGGCGGGACCAGAGAAAAATC
ACTCAGGGTCAATGCCAGCGCTTCGTTAATACAGATGTAGGTGTTCCACAGGGTAGCCAGCAGCATCCTG
CGATGCAGATCCGGAACATAATGGTGCAGGGCGCTGACTTCCGCGTTTCCAGACTTTACGAAACACGGAA
ACCGAAGACCATTCATGTTGTTGCTCAGGTCGCAGACGTTTTGCAGCAGCAGTCGCTTCACGTTCGCTCG
CGTATCGGTGATTCATTCTGCTAACCAGTAAGGCAACCCCGCCAGCCTAGCCGGGTCCTCAACGACAGGA
GCACGATCATGCGCACCCGTGGCCAGGACCCAACGCTGCCCGAGATCTCGATCCCGCGAAATTAATACGA
CTCACTATAGGGAGACCACAACGGTTTCCCTCTAGAAATAATTTTGTTTAACTTTAAGAAGGAGA
